>Addgene plasmid #68521 | RON12-bio | depositor full sequence | sequence record 120636 | Full Sequence
AGATCTATACATTGAATCAATATTGGCAATTAGCCATATTAGTCATTGGTTATATAGCATAAATCAATAT
TGGCTATTGGCCATTGCATACGTTGTATCTATATCATAATATGTACATTTATATTGGCTCATGTCCAATA
TGACCGCCATGTTGACATTGATTATTGACTAGTTATTAATAGTAATCAATTACGGGGTCATTAGTTCATA
GCCCATATATGGAGTTCCGCGTTACATAACTTACGGTAAATGGCCCGCCTGGCTGACCGCCCAACGACCC
CCGCCCATTGACGTCAATAATGACGTATGTTCCCATAGTAACGCCAATAGGGACTTTCCATTGACGTCAA
TGGGTGGAGTATTTACGGTAAACTGCCCACTTGGCAGTACATCAAGTGTATCATATGCCAAGTCCGCCCC
CTATTGACGTCAATGACGGTAAATGGCCCGCCTGGCATTATGCCCAGTACATGACCTTACGGGACTTTCC
TACTTGGCAGTACATCTACGTATTAGTCATCGCTATTACCATGGTGATGCGGTTTTGGCAGTACACCAAT
GGGCGTGGATAGCGGTTTGACTCACGGGGATTTCCAAGTCTCCACCCCATTGACGTCAATGGGAGTTTGT
TTTGGCACCAAAATCAACGGGACTTTCCAAAATGTCGTAATAACCCCGCCCCGTTGACGCAAATGGGCGG
TAGGCGTGTACGGTGGGAGGTCTATATAAGCAGAGCTCGTTTAGTGAACCGTCAGATCCTCACTCTCTTC
CGCATCGCTGTCTGCGAGGGCCAGCTGTTGGGCTCGCGGTTGAGGACAAACTCTTCGCGGTCTTTCCAGT
ACTCTTGGATCGGAAACCCGTCGGCCTCCGAACGGTACTCCGCCACCGAGGGACCTGAGCGAGTCCGCAT
CGACCGGATCGGAAAACCTCTCGAGAAAGGCGTCTAACCAGTCACAGTCGCAAGGTAGGCTGAGCACCGT
GGCGGGCGGCAGCGGGTGGCGGTCGGGGTTGTTTCTGGCGGAGGTGCTGCTGATGATGTAATTAAAGTAG
GCGGTCTTGAGACGGCGGATGGTCGAGGTGAGGTGTGGCAGGCTTGAGATCCAGCTGTTGGGGTGAGTAC
TCCCTCTCAAAAGCGGGCATTACTTCTGCGCTAAGATTGTCAGTTTCCAAAAACGAGGAGGATTTGATAT
TCACCTGGCCCGATCTGGCCATACACTTGAGTGACAATGACATCCACTTTGCCTTTCTCTCCACAGGTGT
CCACTCCCAGGTCCAAGTTTGCCACCATGGAGTTTCAGACCCAGGTACTCATGTCCCTGCTGCTCTGCAT
GTCTGGTGCGGCCGCCCTGAGAAAGTCTAAAGTGGACGGCGGAGCCATCGGCATCCAGGGCAAAGAAAAG
AAAGGCCCCGTGGAAAAGGCCAGCGGCGAGGAAGTGAAGAAGAACGGCGCCGAGACAAACCAGGCCAGCG
TGAAAGTGTGCAGCGGCAGCGATTCTAAGGGCGGAGCCGGCGAAGGCTGTCCTGTGGAAGCCTCTGCTAC
ATCTGGCGCCGAGCAGACCGGCGAGAAGCAGGATGTGGGCAAGGTGCAGAACGTGGGAAAAGTGCAGAAT
GTGGAAGTGCAGAACGTGGAAGTGCAGAATGACGCCAGCAACAAGAAGTCCATCCTGGACAGCGTCGTGA
TCCCCGAGGACAGCTTCGAGAGCGCCAAGAGCCTGTGCGAGTTCGTCGTGATTAAGAGCGAGCAGTTCAA
GGCCTTCTGCAAGCAGAGCAACCTGTTCAAAGAGATCCAGCTGCTGAAGCAGAAGGACCCCAACCTGTAC
GCCCAGATCGCCGGGGAGAGCTACGAGAATGAGGCCACCAGCAGCTTTCAGGTGCTGAAGGACGAGGGCG
ACCGGAAGATCGTGATGGAAGATGACCGGCACAACCCCAAGATGTCTATATTCTTCCTGTTTCAAAAGAT
GTGCGTGGGCGGCATCCCCCTGGCCTGCACCAATATCCTGAAGGTGGACAACGTGTTCGACGTGAACCAG
GCTGGCGGACAGCTGGGCGGAGGATCTGCCGGAAAAGCCGAGGCCGAAGATGTGGAAGGCGAGATCACAG
GCGCCGCTGAGGAACAGGCTAGCCAGGGCGCTTCTGAGAGCGTGGCCGATCTGACAGAGGAAGGATCTGG
CGCGCCGTCGACCTCCATCACGGCCTATAAGAGTGAGGGGGAGTCAGCGGAGTTCTCCTTCCCACTCAAC
CTTGGAGAGGAAAGCCTGCAGGGAGAGTTGAGATGGAAGGCAGAGAAGGCTCCTTCTTCCCAGTCCTGGA
TCACCTTCTCCCTAAAGAACCAAAAGGTGTCTGTGCAGAAGTCTACTAGCAACCCCAAGTTCCAGCTGTC
CGAAACGCTCCCACTCACCCTTCAGATACCCCAGGTCTCCCTTCAGTTTGCTGGTTCTGGCAACCTGACC
CTGACTCTGGACAGAGGGATACTGTATCAGGAAGTGAACCTGGTGGTGATGAAAGTGACTCAGCCCGACA
GCAACACTTTGACCTGTGAGGTGATGGGACCCACCTCACCCAAGATGAGACTGATCTTGAAGCAGGAGAA
TCAGGAGGCCAGGGTCTCCAGGCAGGAGAAAGTGATTCAAGTGCAGGCCCCTGAAGCAGGGGTGTGGCAA
TGTCTACTGAGTGAAGGTGAAGAGGTCAAGATGGACTCCAAGATCCAGGTTTTATCCAAAGGGTTGAATT
CCGGATCACTGCATCATATTCTGGATGCACAGAAAATGGTGTGGAATCATCGTTAAGTCTAGACACGTGA
TTAATTAAGGATCCCCCGACCTCGACCTCTGGCTAATAAAGGAAATTTATTTTCATTGCAATAGTGTGTT
GGAATTTTTTGTGTCTCTCACTCGGAAGGACATATGGGAGGGCAAATCATTTGGTCGAGATCCCTCGGAG
ATCTCTAGCTAGAGGATCGATCCCCGCCCCGGACGAACTAAACCTGACTACGACATCTCTGCCCCTTCTT
CGCGGGGCAGTGCATGTAATCCCTTCAGTTGGTTGGTACAACTTGCCAACTGGGCCCTGTTCCACATGTG
ACACGGGGGGGGACCAAACACAAAGGGGTTCTCTGACTGTAGTTGACATCCTTATAAATGGATGTGCACA
TTTGCCAACACTGAGTGGCTTTCATCCTGGAGCAGACTTTGCAGTCTGTGGACTGCAACACAACATTGCC
TTTATGTGTAACTCTTGGCTGAAGCTCTTACACCAATGCTGGGGGACATGTACCTCCCAGGGGCCCAGGA
AGACTACGGGAGGCTACACCAACGTCAATCAGAGGGGCCTGTGTAGCTACCGATAAGCGGACCCTCAAGA
GGGCATTAGCAATAGTGTTTATAAGGCCCCCTTGTTAACCCTAAACGGGTAGCATATGCTTCCCGGGTAG
TAGTATATACTATCCAGACTAACCCTAATTCAATAGCATATGTTACCCAACGGGAAGCATATGCTATCGA
ATTAGGGTTAGTAAAAGGGTCCTAAGGAACAGCGATATCTCCCACCCCATGAGCTGTCACGGTTTTATTT
ACATGGGGTCAGGATTCCACGAGGGTAGTGAACCATTTTAGTCACAAGGGCAGTGGCTGAAGATCAAGGA
GCGGGCAGTGAACTCTCCTGAATCTTCGCCTGCTTCTTCATTCTCCTTCGTTTAGCTAATAGAATAACTG
CTGAGTTGTGAACAGTAAGGTGTATGTGAGGTGCTCGAAAACAAGGTTTCAGGTGACGCCCCCAGAATAA
AATTTGGACGGGGGGTTCAGTGGTGGCATTGTGCTATGACACCAATATAACCCTCACAAACCCCTTGGGC
AATAAATACTAGTGTAGGAATGAAACATTCTGAATATCTTTAACAATAGAAATCCATGGGGTGGGGACAA
GCCGTAAAGACTGGATGTCCATCTCACACGAATTTATGGCTATGGGCAACACATAATCCTAGTGCAATAT
GATACTGGGGTTATTAAGATGTGTCCCAGGCAGGGACCAAGACAGGTGAACCATGTTGTTACACTCTATT
TGTAACAAGGGGAAAGAGAGTGGACGCCGACAGCAGCGGACTCCACTGGTTGTCTCTAACACCCCCGAAA
ATTAAACGGGGCTCCACGCCAATGGGGCCCATAAACAAAGACAAGTGGCCACTCTTTTTTTTGAAATTGT
GGAGTGGGGGCACGCGTCAGCCCCCACACGCCGCCCTGCGGTTTTGGACTGTAAAATAAGGGTGTAATAA
CTTGGCTGATTGTAACCCCGCTAACCACTGCGGTCAAACCACTTGCCCACAAAACCACTAATGGCACCCC
GGGGAATACCTGCATAAGTAGGTGGGCGGGCCAAGATAGGGGCGCGATTGCTGCGATCTGGAGGACAAAT
TACACACACTTGCGCCTGAGCGCCAAGCACAGGGTTGTTGGTCCTCATATTCACGAGGTCGCTGAGAGCA
CGGTGGGCTAATGTTGCCATGGGTAGCATATACTACCCAAATATCTGGATAGCATATGCTATCCTAATCT
ATATCTGGGTAGCATAGGCTATCCTAATCTATATCTGGGTAGCATATGCTATCCTAATCTATATCTGGGT
AGTATATGCTATCCTAATTTATATCTGGGTAGCATAGGCTATCCTAATCTATATCTGGGTAGCATATGCT
ATCCTAATCTATATCTGGGTAGTATATGCTATCCTAATCTGTATCCGGGTAGCATATGCTATCCTAATAG
AGATTAGGGTAGTATATGCTATCCTAATTTATATCTGGGTAGCATATACTACCCAAATATCTGGATAGCA
TATGCTATCCTAATCTATATCTGGGTAGCATATGCTATCCTAATCTATATCTGGGTAGCATAGGCTATCC
TAATCTATATCTGGGTAGCATATGCTATCCTAATCTATATCTGGGTAGTATATGCTATCCTAATTTATAT
CTGGGTAGCATAGGCTATCCTAATCTATATCTGGGTAGCATATGCTATCCTAATCTATATCTGGGTAGTA
TATGCTATCCTAATCTGTATCCGGGTAGCATATGCTATCCTCATGATAAGCTGTCAAACATGAGAATTTT
CTTGAAGACGAAAGGGCCTCGTGATACGCCTATTTTTATAGGTTAATGTCATGATAATAATGGTTTCTTA
GACGTCAGGTGGCACTTTTCGGGGAAATGTGCGCGGAACCCCTATTTGTTTATTTTTCTAAATACATTCA
AATATGTATCCGCTCATGAGACAATAACCCTGATAAATGCTTCAATAATATTGAAAAAGGAAGAGTATGA
GTATTCAACATTTCCGTGTCGCCCTTATTCCCTTTTTTGCGGCATTTTGCCTTCCTGTTTTTGCTCACCC
AGAAACGCTGGTGAAAGTAAAAGATGCTGAAGATCAGTTGGGTGCACGAGTGGGTTACATCGAACTGGAT
CTCAACAGCGGTAAGATCCTTGAGAGTTTTCGCCCCGAAGAACGTTTTCCAATGATGAGCACTTTTAAAG
TTCTGCTATGTGGCGCGGTATTATCCCGTGTTGACGCCGGGCAAGAGCAACTCGGTCGCCGCATACACTA
TTCTCAGAATGACTTGGTTGAGTACTCACCAGTCACAGAAAAGCATCTTACGGATGGCATGACAGTAAGA
GAATTATGCAGTGCTGCCATAACCATGAGTGATAACACTGCGGCCAACTTACTTCTGACAACGATCGGAG
GACCGAAGGAGCTAACCGCTTTTTTGCACAACATGGGGGATCATGTAACTCGCCTTGATCGTTGGGAACC
GGAGCTGAATGAAGCCATACCAAACGACGAGCGTGACACCACGATGCCTGCAGCAATGGCAACAACGTTG
CGCAAACTATTAACTGGCGAACTACTTACTCTAGCTTCCCGGCAACAATTAATAGACTGGATGGAGGCGG
ATAAAGTTGCAGGACCACTTCTGCGCTCGGCCCTTCCGGCTGGCTGGTTTATTGCTGATAAATCTGGAGC
CGGTGAGCGTGGGTCTCGCGGTATCATTGCAGCACTGGGGCCAGATGGTAAGCCCTCCCGTATCGTAGTT
ATCTACACGACGGGGAGTCAGGCAACTATGGATGAACGAAATAGACAGATCGCTGAGATAGGTGCCTCAC
TGATTAAGCATTGGTAACTGTCAGACCAAGTTTACTCATATATACTTTAGATTGATTTAAAACTTCATTT
TTAATTTAAAAGGATCTAGGTGAAGATCCTTTTTGATAATCTCATGACCAAAATCCCTTAACGTGAGTTT
TCGTTCCACTGAGCGTCAGACCCCGTAGAAAAGATCAAAGGATCTTCTTGAGATCCTTTTTTTCTGCGCG
TAATCTGCTGCTTGCAAACAAAAAAACCACCGCTACCAGCGGTGGTTTGTTTGCCGGATCAAGAGCTACC
AACTCTTTTTCCGAAGGTAACTGGCTTCAGCAGAGCGCAGATACCAAATACTGTTCTTCTAGTGTAGCCG
TAGTTAGGCCACCACTTCAAGAACTCTGTAGCACCGCCTACATACCTCGCTCTGCTAATCCTGTTACCAG
TGGCTGCTGCCAGTGGCGATAAGTCGTGTCTTACCGGGTTGGACTCAAGACGATAGTTACCGGATAAGGC
GCAGCGGTCGGGCTGAACGGGGGGTTCGTGCACACAGCCCAGCTTGGAGCGAACGACCTACACCGAACTG
AGATACCTACAGCGTGAGCTATGAGAAAGCGCCACGCTTCCCGAAGGGAGAAAGGCGGACAGGTATCCGG
TAAGCGGCAGGGTCGGAACAGGAGAGCGCACGAGGGAGCTTCCAGGGGGAAACGCCTGGTATCTTTATAG
TCCTGTCGGGTTTCGCCACCTCTGACTTGAGCGTCGATTTTTGTGATGCTCGTCAGGGGGGCGGAGCCTA
TGGAAAAACGCCAGCAACGCGGCCTTTTTACGGTTCCTGGCCTTTTGCTGGCCTTTTGCTCACATGTTCT
TTCCTGCGTTATCCCCTGATTCTGTGGATAACCGTATTACCGCCTTTGAGTGAGCTGATACCGCTCGCCG
CAGCCGAACGACCGAGCGCAGCGAGTCAGTGAGCGAGGAAGCGGAAGAGCGCCCAATACGCAAACCGCCT
CTCCCCGCGCGTTGGCCGATTCATTAATGCAGCTGGCACGACAGGTTTCCCGACTGGAAAGCGGGCAGTG
AGCGCAACGCAATTAATGTGAGTTAGCTCACTCATTAGGCACCCCAGGCTTTACACTTTATGCTTCCGGC
TCGTATGTTGTGTGGAATTGTGAGCGGATAACAATTTCACACAGGAAACAGCTATGACCATGATTACGCC
AAGCTCTAGCTAGAGGTCGACCAATTCTCATGTTTGACAGCTTATCATCGCAGATCCGGGCAACGTTGTT
GCCATTGCTGCAGGCGCAGAACTGGTAGGTATGGA
Features (pLannotate 1.2.2; 18 found; start..end, strand, type, name):
    154..533     +  enhancer       CMV enhancer: human cytomegalovirus immediate early enhancer
    535..734     +  promoter       CMV promoter: human cytomegalovirus (CMV) immediate early promoter
    802..840     +  misc_feature   Ad SA (fragment): adenovirus major late transcript splice acceptor (Friedrich and Soriano, 1991)
    873..1082    -  CDS            PTP (fragment): TERM_ADE02 - Experimental evidence at protein level: Swiss-Prot protein existence level 1. Protein covalently bound to the viral DNA that acts as a primer for viral genomic replication by DNA strand displacement. Assembles on the viral origin of replication in an initiation complex with viral polymerase, DBP, host NFIA and host POU2F1/OCT1. During initiation, the polymerase covalently couples the first dCTP with Ser- 580 of pTP. The terminal protein stimulates the template activity over 20 fold compared to protein-free templates. Neo-synthesized viral genomes are linked to two preterminal prot
   1113..1202    +  intron         chimeric intron (fragment): chimera between introns from adenovirus and immunoglobulin heavy chain genes
   1221..1267    +  CDS            IgH signal sequence (fragment): signal sequence from the mouse immunoglobulin heavy chain variable region
   2169..2729    +  CDS            Cd4 (fragment): CD4_RAT - Experimental evidence at protein level: Swiss-Prot protein existence level 1. Integral membrane glycoprotein that plays an essential role in the immune response and serves multiple functions in responses against both external and internal offenses. In T-cells, functions primarily as a coreceptor for MHC class II molecule:peptide complex. The antigens presented by class II peptides are derived from extracellular proteins while class I peptides are derived from cytosolic proteins. Interacts simultaneously with the T-cell receptor (TCR) and the MHC class II presented by antigen presenti
   2835..2890    +  polyA_signal   β-globin poly(A) signal: rabbit β-globin polyadenylation signal (Gil and Proudfoot, 1987)
   3404..5085    -  rep_origin     oriP (fragment): Epstein-Barr virus oriP replication origin (Yates et al., 2000)
   5212..5316    +  promoter       AmpR promoter: bla
   5317..6177    +  CDS            AmpR: β-lactamase; bla; confers resistance to ampicillin, carbenicillin, and related antibiotics
   6348..6936    +  rep_origin     ori: high-copy-number ColE1/pMB1/pBR322/pUC origin of replication
   7119..7211    +  CDS            lacI (fragment): lac repressor; lacI; The lac repressor binds to the lac operator to inhibit transcription in E. coli. This inhibition can be relieved by adding lactose or isopropyl-β-D-thiogalactopyranoside (IPTG).
   7224..7245    +  protein_bind   CAP binding site: CAP binding activates transcription in the presence of cAMP. E. coli catabolite activator protein
   7260..7290    +  promoter       lac promoter: promoter for the E. coli lac operon
   7298..7314    +  protein_bind   lac operator: The lac repressor binds to the lac operator to inhibit transcription in E. coli. This inhibition can be relieved by adding lactose or isopropyl-β-D-thiogalactopyranoside (IPTG). lac repressor encoded by lacI
   7384..7400    +  promoter       tet promoter (fragment): E. coli promoter for tetracycline efflux protein gene
   7410..7435    -  CDS            bla(M) (fragment): β-lactamase lacking the signal sequence; bla(M); allows cytosolic expression of β-lactamase
