[The description below was written by a language model from this plasmid's Addgene catalogue record and pLannotate feature annotations shown in this document.]
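Description:
RON12-bio is a mammalian expression plasmid built on the pTT3 backbone for producing the full-length ectodomain of Plasmodium vivax RON12 (PVX_001725) as a soluble, secreted recombinant protein. In bacteria it is maintained through a high-copy ColE1/pUC-type origin and selected with ampicillin via the β-lactamase gene. The backbone also carries an Epstein-Barr virus oriP element, which allows episomal retention and amplification in cells that supply EBNA1, a feature commonly exploited for high-yield transient expression. Small lac regulatory, tet promoter and lacI fragments annotated near the end of the sequence appear to be backbone remnants with no role in the expression cassette.

Transcription is driven by the human CMV immediate-early enhancer and promoter, followed by adenovirus-derived leader and splice sequences and a chimeric intron fragment that promote efficient processing and expression of the transcript. The hit to adenoviral preterminal protein on the opposite strand most likely reflects this adenoviral leader region rather than a functional coding sequence. A fragment of a mouse immunoglobulin heavy chain signal sequence lies just upstream of the insert position and would direct the product into the secretory pathway. The RON12 ectodomain, cloned between NotI and AscI sites that remain intact, falls in the unannotated interval before the rat Cd4 domains 3+4 tag, which is fused at the C terminus together with an enzymatic biotinylation sequence. A rabbit β-globin polyadenylation signal terminates the cassette. All N-linked glycosylation sequons (NXT/S) were mutated to NXA, which prevents mammalian cells from adding N-linked glycans at those sites. The construct belongs to a library of P. vivax merozoite proteins used to look for vaccine candidates and protein-protein interactions, where the biotin tag allows capture on streptavidin.
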