Addgene plasmid #68521: RON12-bio
Purpose: Expresses full-length P. vivax RON12 ectodomain in mammalian cells. C-terminal rat Cd4d3+4 tag, biotinylation sequence
Depositing lab: Julian Rayner & Gavin Wright. Depositing organization: Wellcome Sanger Institute. Publication: A Library of Plasmodium vivax Recombinant Merozoite Proteins Reveals New Vaccine Candidates and Protein-Protein Interactions. Hostetler JB, Sharma S, Bartholdson SJ, Wright GJ, Fairhurst RM, Rayner JC. PLoS Negl Trop Dis. 2015 Dec 23;9(12):e0004264. doi: 10.1371/journal.pntd.0004264. eCollection 2015 Dec. PubMed 26701602.
Backbone
  Vector backbone: pTT3
  Backbone manufacturer: Yves Durocher, NRC
  Backbone size w/o insert (bp): 6654
  Vector type: Mammalian Expression
Growth in bacteria
  Bacterial resistance: Ampicillin, 100 μg/mL
  Growth temperature: 37°C
  Growth strain: DH5alpha
  Copy number: High Copy
Gene/Insert
  Gene/Insert name: RON12 (alt name: PVX_001725)
  Mutation: All NXT/S sites mutated to NXA, where X is any amino acid except Proline
  Promoter: CMV
  Tag / fusion protein: rat CD4 d3+4, enzymatic biotinylation sequence (C terminal on backbone)
  Cloning method: Restriction Enzyme; 5′ cloning site NotI (not destroyed); 3′ cloning site AscI (not destroyed)
  Sequencing primers: 5′ pMT2-F; 3′ rb_glob_PA_term-R
Terms and licenses: Academic/Nonprofit Terms; Industry Terms: Not Available to Industry
How to cite: RON12-bio was a gift from Julian Rayner & Gavin Wright (Addgene plasmid # 68521 ; http://n2t.net/addgene:68521 ; RRID:Addgene_68521)
