>Addgene plasmid #68521 | RON12-bio | depositor partial sequence | sequence record 120637 | RON12 from Not1 to Asc1 restriction sites
GCGGCCGCCCTGAGAAAGTCTAAAGTGGACGGCGGAGCCATCGGCATCCAGGGCAAAGAAAAGAAAGGCC
CCGTGGAAAAGGCCAGCGGCGAGGAAGTGAAGAAGAACGGCGCCGAGACAAACCAGGCCAGCGTGAAAGT
GTGCAGCGGCAGCGATTCTAAGGGCGGAGCCGGCGAAGGCTGTCCTGTGGAAGCCTCTGCTACATCTGGC
GCCGAGCAGACCGGCGAGAAGCAGGATGTGGGCAAGGTGCAGAACGTGGGAAAAGTGCAGAATGTGGAAG
TGCAGAACGTGGAAGTGCAGAATGACGCCAGCAACAAGAAGTCCATCCTGGACAGCGTCGTGATCCCCGA
GGACAGCTTCGAGAGCGCCAAGAGCCTGTGCGAGTTCGTCGTGATTAAGAGCGAGCAGTTCAAGGCCTTC
TGCAAGCAGAGCAACCTGTTCAAAGAGATCCAGCTGCTGAAGCAGAAGGACCCCAACCTGTACGCCCAGA
TCGCCGGGGAGAGCTACGAGAATGAGGCCACCAGCAGCTTTCAGGTGCTGAAGGACGAGGGCGACCGGAA
GATCGTGATGGAAGATGACCGGCACAACCCCAAGATGTCTATATTCTTCCTGTTTCAAAAGATGTGCGTG
GGCGGCATCCCCCTGGCCTGCACCAATATCCTGAAGGTGGACAACGTGTTCGACGTGAACCAGGCTGGCG
GACAGCTGGGCGGAGGATCTGCCGGAAAAGCCGAGGCCGAAGATGTGGAAGGCGAGATCACAGGCGCCGC
TGAGGAACAGGCTAGCCAGGGCGCTTCTGAGAGCGTGGCCGATCTGACAGAGGAAGGATCTGGCGCGCC
