>Addgene plasmid #68521 | RON12-bio | addgene partial sequence | sequence record 124243 | pMT2-F 5'-TTGCCTTTCTCTCCACAGGT-3'
CCATGGAGTTTCAGACCCAGGTACTCATGTCCCTGCTGCTCTGCATGTCTGGTGCGGCCGCCCTGAGAAA
GTCTAAAGTGGACGGCGGAGCCATCGGCATCCAGGGCAAAGAAAAGAAAGGCCCCGTGGAAAAGGCCAGC
GGCGAGGAAGTGAAGAAGAACGGCGCCGAGACAAACCAGGCCAGCGTGAAAGTGTGCAGCGGCAGCGATT
CTAAGGGCGGAGCCGGCGAAGGCTGTCCTGTGGAAGCCTCTGCTACATCTGGCGCCGAGCAGACCGGCGA
GAAGCAGGATGTGGGCAAGGTGCAGAACGTGGGAAAAGTGCAGAATGTGGAAGTGCAGAACGTGGAAGTG
CAGAATGACGCCAGCAACAAGAAGTCCATCCTGGACAGCGTCGTGATCCCCGAGGACAGCTTCGAGAGCG
CCAAGAGCCTGTGCGAGTTCGTCGTGATTAAGAGCGAGCAGTTCAAGGCCTTCTGCAAGCAGAGCAACCT
GTTCAAAGAGATCCAGCTGCTGAAGCAGAAGGACCCCAACCTGTACGCCCAGATCGCCGGGGAGAGCTAC
GAGAATGAGGCCACCAGCAGCTTTCAGGTGCTGAAGGACGAGGGCGACCGGAAGATCGTGATGGAAGATG
ACCGGCACAACCCCAAGATGTCTATATTCTTCCTGTTTCAAAAGATGTGCGTGGGCGGCATCCCCCTGGC
CTGCACCAATATCCTGAAGGTGGACAACGTGTTCGACGTGAACCAGGCTGGCGGACAGCTGGGCGGAGGA
TCTGCCGGAAAAGCCGAGGCCGAAGATGTGGAAGGCGAGATCACAGGCGCCGCTGAGGAACAGGCTAGCC
AGGGCGCTTCTGAGAGCGTGGCCGATCTGACAGAGGAAGGATCTGGCGCGCCGTCGACCTCCATCACGGC
CTATAAGAGTGAGGGGGAGTCAGCGGAGTTCTCCTTCCCACTCAACCTTGGAGAGGAAAGCCTGCAGGGA
GAGTTGAGATGGAAGGCA
