>Addgene plasmid #68521 | RON12-bio | addgene partial sequence | sequence record 124244 | rb_glob_PA_term-R 5'-CCCATATGTCCTTCCGAGTG-3'
ACTATTGCAATGAAAATAAATTTCCTTTATTAGCCAGAGGTCGAGGTCGGGGGATCCTTAATTAATCACG
TGTCTAGACTTAACGATGATTCCACACCATTTTCTGTGCATCCAGAATATGATGCAGTGATCCGGAATTC
AACCCTTTGGATAAAACCTGGATCTTGGAGTCCATCTTGACCTCTTCACCTTCACTCAGTAGACATTGCC
ACACCCCTGCTTCAGGGGCCTGCACTTGAATCACTTTCTCCTGCCTGGAGACCCTGGCCTCCTGATTCTC
CTGCTTCAAGATCAGTCTCATCTTGGGTGAGGTGGGTCCCATCACCTCACAGGTCAAAGTGTTGCTGTCG
GGCTGAGTCACTTTCATCACCACCAGGTTCACTTCCTGATACAGTATCCCTCTGTCCAGAGTCAGGGTCA
GGTTGCCAGAACCAGCAAACTGAAGGGAGACCTGGGGTATCTGAAGGGTGAGTGGGAGCGTTTCGGACAG
CTGGAACTTGGGGTTGCTAGTAGACTTCTGCACAGACACCTTTTGGTTCTTTAGGGAGAAGGTGATCCAG
GACTGGGAAGAAGGAGCCTTCTCTGCCTTCCATCTCAACTCTCCCTGCAGGCTTTCCTCTCCAAGGTTGA
GTGGGAAGGAGAACTCCGCTGACTCCCCCTCACTCTTATAGGCCGTGATGGAGGTCGACGGCGCGCCAGA
TCCTTCCTCTGTCAGATCGGCCACGCTCTCAGAAGCGCCCTGGCTAGCCTGTTCCTCAGCGGCGCCTGTG
ATCTCGCCTTCCACATCTTCGGCCTCGGCTTTTCCGGCAGATCCTCCGCCCAGCTGTCCGCCAGCCTGGT
TCACGTCGAACACGTTGTCCACCTTCAGGATATTGGTGCAGGCCAGGGGGATGCCGCCCACGCACATCTT
TTGAAACAGGAAGAATATAGACATCTTGGGGTTGTGCCGGTCATCTTCCATCACGATCTTCCGGTCGCCC
TCGTCCTTCAGCACCTGAAAGCTGCTGGTGGCCTCATTCTCGTAGCTCTCCCCGGCGATCTGGGCGTACA
GGTTGGGGTCCTTCTGCTTCAGCAGCTGGATCTCTTTGAACAGGTTGCTCTGCTTGCAGAAGGCCTTGAA
CTGCTCGCTCTTAATTCAGAACAAAATCGCCAAAGG
